Addgene plasmid #154633: pEPYC1CB0122
Purpose: MoClo Level 1 luciferase reporter
Depositing lab: Nicola Patron. Depositing organization: Earlham Institute. Publication: Rational design of minimal synthetic promoters for plants. Cai YM, Kallam K, Tidd H, Gendarini G, Salzman A, Patron NJ. Nucleic Acids Res. 2020 Aug 28. pii: 5897334. doi: 10.1093/nar/gkaa682. PubMed 32856047.
Backbone
  Vector backbone: pICH47732
  Vector type: Synthetic Biology
Growth in bacteria
  Bacterial resistance: Ampicillin, 100 μg/mL
  Growth temperature: 37°C
  Growth strain: NEB Stable
  Copy number: High Copy
Gene/Insert
  Gene/Insert name: CaMV35S (C-CRE relocated) Firefly luciferase expression cassette [CaMV35S (C-CRE relocated) ::TMV::LucF::Flag::ocsT]
  Species: Synthetic
  Cloning method: Restriction Enzyme; 5′ cloning site BsaI (destroyed during cloning); 3′ cloning site BsaI (destroyed during cloning)
Terms and licenses: Academic/Nonprofit Terms; Industry Terms: Not Available to Industry
Depositor comments: Please visit https://www.biorxiv.org/content/10.1101/2020.05.14.095406v1 for bioRxiv preprint.
How to cite: pEPYC1CB0122 was a gift from Nicola Patron (Addgene plasmid # 154633 ; http://n2t.net/addgene:154633 ; RRID:Addgene_154633)
