[The description below was written by a language model from this plasmid's Addgene catalogue record and pLannotate feature annotations shown in this document.]
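Description:
pEPYC1CB0122 is a MoClo (Golden Gate modular cloning) Level 1 plasmid built in the pICH47732 acceptor backbone, carrying a single plant transcriptional unit that reports promoter activity through firefly luciferase. The backbone is a binary-type vector. Nopaline C58 left and right T-DNA border repeats flank the cassette. An incP oriV together with the trfA replication initiator gene provides broad-host-range replication of the kind used in Agrobacterium. A high-copy ColE1/pUC-type origin supports propagation in E. coli. Selection in bacteria is by ampicillin through the bla gene and its native promoter. A very short TetR fragment is also annotated and appears to be a backbone remnant. The cassette was assembled through BsaI sites, which were destroyed during cloning, as is normal for Type IIS assembly.

The insert is described as CaMV35S (C-CRE relocated)::TMV::LucF::Flag::ocsT. The promoter is a synthetic variant of the cauliflower mosaic virus 35S promoter in which a cis-regulatory element, termed C-CRE, has been moved. Consistent with this rearrangement, the annotation detects the promoter as several separate 35S fragments followed by the minimal 35S core rather than as one continuous feature. Downstream, the tobacco mosaic virus Ω leader acts as a translational enhancer ahead of the luc+ firefly luciferase coding sequence. The catalogue entry lists a Flag tag, though this is not separately annotated in the feature table. The octopine synthase terminator ends the unit.

The plasmid comes from work on the rational design of minimal synthetic plant promoters. It serves as a luciferase reporter, with the name implying a test of how repositioning this element affects 35S promoter strength. The record does not specify the plant system or delivery method used.
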