Features (pLannotate 1.2.2; 16 found; start..end, strand, type, name):
     42..66      +  misc_feature   RB T-DNA repeat: right border repeat from nopaline C58 T-DNA
    178..198     -  CDS            TetR (fragment): tetracycline resistance regulatory protein; tetR
    225..1370    -  CDS            trfA: TRFA_ECOLX - Experimental evidence at protein level: Swiss-Prot protein existence level 1. Also involved in plasmid copy number control, promoting intermolecular coupling of protein bound iterons at oriV, which inhibits replication initiation. From Escherichia coli.
   1706..2294    -  rep_origin     ori: high-copy-number ColE1/pMB1/pBR322/pUC origin of replication
   2465..3325    -  CDS            AmpR: β-lactamase; bla; confers resistance to ampicillin, carbenicillin, and related antibiotics
   3326..3430    -  promoter       AmpR promoter: bla
   3517..4148    -  rep_origin     oriV: incP origin of replication
   4240..4264    +  misc_feature   LB T-DNA repeat: left border repeat from nopaline C58 T-DNA
   4450..4596    +  promoter       CaMV 35S promoter (fragment): strong constitutive promoter from cauliflower mosaic virus
   4655..4679    +  promoter       CaMV 35S promoter (fragment): strong constitutive promoter from cauliflower mosaic virus
   4679..4701    +  promoter       CaMV 35S promoter (fragment): strong constitutive promoter from cauliflower mosaic virus
   4731..4748    +  promoter       35SPPDK promoter (fragment): hybrid promoter consisting of the cauliflower mosaic virus 35S enhancer fused to the maize C4PPDK basal promoter (Yoo et al., 2007)
   4747..4793    +  promoter       minimal CaMV 35S promoter: minimal 35S promoter from cauliflower mosaic virus
   4814..4869    +  misc_feature   TMV Ω: translational enhancer from the tobacco mosaic virus 5'-leader sequence (Gallie et al., 1988)
   4871..6520    +  CDS            luciferase: firefly luciferase; luc+; enhanced luc+ version of the luciferase gene
   6618..7325    +  terminator     OCS terminator: octopine synthase terminator
>Addgene plasmid #154633 | pEPYC1CB0122 | depositor full sequence | sequence record 299507 | pEPYC1CB0122 sequence 7332 bps
GCAATTGTCTTCTGCACGAAGTGGTTTAAACTATCAGTGTTTGACAGGATATATTGGCGGGTAAACCTAA
GAGAAAAGAGCGTTTATTAGAATAATCGGATATTTAAAAGGGCGTGAAAAGGTTTATCCGTTCGTCCATT
TGTATGTGCATGCCAACCACAGGGTTCCCCAGATCAGGCGCTGGCTGCTGAACCCCCAGCCGGAACTGAC
CCCACAAGGCCCTAGCGTTTGCAATGCACCAGGTCATCATTGACCCAGGCGTGTTCCACCAGGCCGCTGC
CTCGCAACTCTTCGCAGGCTTCGCCGACCTGCTCGCGCCACTTCTTCACGCGGGTGGAATCCGATCCGCA
CATGAGGCGGAAGGTTTCCAGCTTGAGCGGGTACGGCTCCCGGTGCGAGCTGAAATAGTCGAACATCCGT
CGGGCCGTCGGCGACAGCTTGCGGTACTTCTCCCATATGAATTTCGTGTAGTGGTCGCCAGCAAACAGCA
CGACGATTTCCTCGTCGATCAGGACCTGGCAACGGGACGTTTTCTTGCCACGGTCCAGGACGCGGAAGCG
GTGCAGCAGCGACACCGATTCCAGGTGCCCAACGCGGTCGGACGTGAAGCCCATCGCCGTCGCCTGTAGG
CGCGACAGGCATTCCTCGGCCTTCGTGTAATACCGGCCATTGATCGACCAGCCCAGGTCCTGGCAAAGCT
CGTAGAACGTGAAGGTGATCGGCTCGCCGATAGGGGTGCGCTTCGCGTACTCCAACACCTGCTGCCACAC
CAGTTCGTCATCGTCGGCCCGCAGCTCGACGCCGGTGTAGGTGATCTTCACGTCCTTGTTGACGTGGAAA
ATGACCTTGTTTTGCAGCGCCTCGCGCGGGATTTTCTTGTTGCGCGTGGTGAACAGGGCAGAGCGGGCCG
TGTCGTTTGGCATCGCTCGCATCGTGTCCGGCCACGGCGCAATATCGAACAAGGAAAGCTGCATTTCCTT
GATCTGCTGCTTCGTGTGTTTCAGCAACGCGGCCTGCTTGGCCTCGCTGACCTGTTTTGCCAGGTCCTCG
CCGGCGGTTTTTCGCTTCTTGGTCGTCATAGTTCCTCGCGTGTCGATGGTCATCGACTTCGCCAAACCTG
CCGCCTCCTGTTCAAGACGACGCGAACGCTCCACGGCGGCCGATGGCGCGGGCAGGGCAGGGGGAGCCAG
TTGCACGCTGTCGCGCTCGATCTTGGCCGTAGCTTGCTGGACCATCGAGCCGACGGACTGGAAGGTTTCG
CGGGGCGCACGCATGACGGTGCGGCTTGCGATGGTTTCGGCATCCTCGGCGGAAAACCCCGCGTCGATCA
GTTCTTGCCTGTATGCCTTCCGGTCAAACGTCCGATTCATTCACCCTCCTTGCGGGATTGCCCCGACTCA
CGCCGGGGCAATGTGCCCTTATTCCTGATTTGACCCGCCTGGTGCCTTGGTGTCCAGATAATCCACCTTA
TCGGCAATGAAGTCGGTCCCGTAGACCGTCTGGCCGTCCTTCTCGTACTTGGTATTCCGAATCTTGCCCT
GCACGAATACCAGCGACCCCTTGCCCAAATACTTGCCGTGGGCCTCGGCCTGAGAGCCAAAACACTTGAT
GCGGAAGAAGTCGGTGCGCTCCTGCTTGTCGCCGGCATCGTTGCGCCACATCTAGGATCTGCCAGGAACC
GTAAAAAGGCCGCGTTGCTGGCGTTTTTCCATAGGCTCCGCCCCCCTGACGAGCATCACAAAAATCGACG
CTCAAGTCAGAGGTGGCGAAACCCGACAGGACTATAAAGATACCAGGCGTTTCCCCCTGGAAGCTCCCTC
GTGCGCTCTCCTGTTCCGACCCTGCCGCTTACCGGATACCTGTCCGCCTTTCTCCCTTCGGGAAGCGTGG
CGCTTTCTCATAGCTCACGCTGTAGGTATCTCAGTTCGGTGTAGGTCGTTCGCTCCAAGCTGGGCTGTGT
GCACGAACCCCCCGTTCAGCCCGACCGCTGCGCCTTATCCGGTAACTATCGTCTTGAGTCCAACCCGGTA
AGACACGACTTATCGCCACTGGCAGCAGCCACTGGTAACAGGATTAGCAGAGCGAGGTATGTAGGCGGTG
CTACAGAGTTCTTGAAGTGGTGGCCTAACTACGGCTACACTAGAAGAACAGTATTTGGTATCTGCGCTCT
GCTGAAGCCAGTTACCTTCGGAAAAAGAGTTGGTAGCTCTTGATCCGGCAAACAAACCACCGCTGGTAGC
GGTGGTTTTTTTGTTTGCAAGCAGCAGATTACGCGCAGAAAAAAAGGATCTCAAGAAGATCCTTTGATCT
TTTCTACGGGGTCTGACGCTCAGTGGAACGAAAACTCACGTTAAGGGATTTTGGTCATGAGATTATCAAA
AAGGATCTTCACCTAGATCCTTTTAAATTAAAAATGAAGTTTTAAATCAATCTAAAGTATATATGAGTAA
ACTTGGTCTGACAGTTACCAATGCTTAATCAGTGAGGCACCTATCTCAGCGATCTGTCTATTTCGTTCAT
CCATAGTTGCCTGACTCCCCGTCGTGTAGATAACTACGATACGGGAGGGCTTACCATCTGGCCCCAGTGC
TGCAATGATACCGCGAGAACCACGCTCACCGGCTCCAGATTTATCAGCAATAAACCAGCCAGCCGGAAGG
GCCGAGCGCAGAAGTGGTCCTGCAACTTTATCCGCCTCCATCCAGTCTATTAATTGTTGCCGGGAAGCTA
GAGTAAGTAGTTCGCCAGTTAATAGTTTGCGCAACGTTGTTGCCATTGCTACAGGCATCGTGGTGTCACG
CTCGTCGTTTGGTATGGCTTCATTCAGCTCCGGTTCCCAACGATCAAGGCGAGTTACATGATCCCCCATG
TTGTGCAAAAAAGCGGTTAGCTCCTTCGGTCCTCCGATCGTTGTCAGAAGTAAGTTGGCCGCAGTGTTAT
CACTCATGGTTATGGCAGCACTGCATAATTCTCTTACTGTCATGCCATCCGTAAGATGCTTTTCTGTGAC
TGGTGAGTACTCAACCAAGTCATTCTGAGAATAGTGTATGCGGCGACCGAGTTGCTCTTGCCCGGCGTCA
ATACGGGATAATACCGCGCCACATAGCAGAACTTTAAAAGTGCTCATCATTGGAAAACGTTCTTCGGGGC
GAAAACTCTCAAGGATCTTACCGCTGTTGAGATCCAGTTCGATGTAACCCACTCGTGCACCCAACTGATC
TTCAGCATCTTTTACTTTCACCAGCGTTTCTGGGTGAGCAAAAACAGGAAGGCAAAATGCCGCAAAAAAG
GGAATAAGGGCGACACGGAAATGTTGAATACTCATACTCTTCCTTTTTCAATATTATTGAAGCATTTATC
AAGGTTATTGTCTCATGAGCGGATACATATTTGAATGTATTTAGAAAAATAAACAAATAGGGGTTCCGCG
CACGAATTGGCCAGCGCTGCCATTTTTGGGGTGAGGCCGTTCGCGGCCGAGGGGCGCAGCCCCTGGGGGG
ATGGGAGGCCCGCGTTAGCGGGCCGGGAGGGTTCGAGAAGGGGGGGCACCCCCCTTCGGCGTGCGCGGTC
ACGCGCACAGGGCGCAGCCCTGGTTAAAAACAAGGTTTATAAATATTGGTTTAAAAGCAGGTTAAAAGAC
AGGTTAGCGGTGGCCGAAAAACGGGCGGAAACCCTTGCAAATGCTGGATTTTCTGCCTGTGGACAGCCCC
TCAAATGTCAATAGGTGCGCCCCTCATCTGTCAGCACTCTGCCCCTCAAGTGTCAAGGATCGCGCCCCTC
ATCTGTCAGTAGTCGCGCCCCTCAAGTGTCAATACCGCAGGGCACTTATCCCCAGGCTTGTCCACATCAT
CTGTGGGAAACTCGCGTAAAATCAGGCGTTTTCGCCGATTTGCGAGGCTGGCCAGCTCCACGTCGCCGGC
CGAAATCGAGCCTGCCCCTCATCTGTCAACGCCGCGCCGGGTGAGTCGGCCCCTCAAGTGTCAACGTCCG
CCCCTCATCTGTCAGTGAGGGCCAAGTTTTCCGCGAGGTATCCACAACGCCGGCGGCCGCGGTGTCTCGC
ACACGGCTTCGACGGCGTTTCTGGCGCGTTTGCAGGGCCATAGACGGCCGCCAGCCCAGCGGCGAGGGCA
ACCAGCCCGGTGAGCGTCGCAAAGGAGATCCTGATCTGACTGATGGGCTGCCTGTATCGAGTGGTGATTT
TGTGCCGAGCTGCCGGTCGGGGAGCTGTTGGCTGGCTGGTGGCAGGATATATTGTGGTGTAAACAAATTG
ACGCTTAGACAACTTAATAACACATTGCGGACGTTTTTAATGTACTGGGGTGGATGCAGTGGGCCCCACT
CTGTGAAGACAATGCCGAATTCGGATCCGGAGGTCAACATGGTGGAGCACGACACTCTGGTCTACTCCAA
AAATGTCAAAGATACAGTCTCAGAAGATCAAAGGGCTATTGAGACTTTTCAACAAAGGATAATTTCGGGA
AACCTCCTCGGATTCCATTGCCCAGCTATCTGTCACTTCATCGAAAGGACAGTAGAAAAGGAAGGTGGCT
CCTACAAATGCCATCATTGCGATAAAGGAAAGGCTATCATTCAAGAAGCAAGTGGATGATGGACCCCCAC
CCACGAGGAGCATCGTGGAAAAAGAAGAGGTTCCTCTCTCTGCCGACAGTGGTCCCAAACTGACGTAAGG
GATGACGCACATGATGTGACATCTCCAAACCACGTCTACAAATCCCACTATCCTTCGCAAGACCCTTCCT
CTATATAAGGAAGTTCATTTCATTTGGAGAGGACACGCTACTGTATTTTTACAACAATTACCAACAACAA
CAAACAACAAACAACATTACAATTACTATTTACAATTACAATGGAGGACGCCAAAAACATAAAGAAAGGC
CCGGCGCCATTCTATCCGCTGGAAGATGGAACCGCTGGAGAGCAACTGCATAAGGCTATGAAGAGATACG
CCCTGGTTCCTGGAACAATTGCTTTTACAGATGCACATATCGAGGTGGACATCACTTACGCTGAGTACTT
CGAAATGTCCGTTCGGTTGGCAGAAGCTATGAAACGATATGGGCTGAATACAAATCACAGAATCGTCGTA
TGCAGTGAAAACTCTCTTCAATTCTTTATGCCGGTGTTGGGCGCGTTATTTATCGGAGTTGCAGTTGCGC
CCGCGAACGACATTTATAATGAACGTGAATTGCTCAACAGTATGGGCATTTCGCAGCCTACCGTGGTGTT
CGTTTCCAAAAAGGGGTTGCAAAAAATTTTGAACGTGCAAAAAAAGCTCCCAATCATCCAAAAAATTATT
ATCATGGATTCTAAAACGGATTACCAGGGATTTCAGTCGATGTACACGTTCGTCACATCTCATCTACCTC
CCGGTTTTAATGAATACGATTTTGTGCCAGAGTCCTTCGATAGGGACAAGACAATTGCACTGATCATGAA
CTCCTCTGGATCTACTGGTCTGCCTAAAGGTGTCGCTCTGCCTCATAGAACTGCCTGCGTGAGATTCTCG
CATGCCAGAGATCCTATTTTTGGCAATCAAATCATTCCGGATACTGCGATTTTAAGTGTTGTTCCATTCC
ATCACGGTTTTGGAATGTTTACTACACTCGGATATTTGATATGTGGATTTCGAGTCGTCTTAATGTATAG
ATTTGAAGAAGAACTGTTTCTGAGGAGCCTTCAGGATTACAAGATTCAAAGTGCGCTGCTGGTGCCAACC
CTATTCTCCTTCTTCGCCAAAAGCACTCTGATTGACAAATACGATTTATCTAATTTACACGAAATTGCTT
CTGGTGGCGCTCCCCTCTCTAAGGAAGTCGGGGAAGCGGTTGCCAAGAGGTTCCATCTGCCAGGTATCAG
GCAAGGATATGGGCTCACTGAGACTACATCAGCTATTCTGATTACACCCGAGGGGGATGATAAACCGGGC
GCGGTCGGTAAAGTTGTTCCATTTTTTGAAGCGAAGGTTGTGGATCTGGATACCGGGAAAACGCTGGGCG
TTAATCAAAGAGGCGAACTGTGTGTGAGAGGTCCTATGATTATGTCCGGTTATGTAAACAATCCGGAAGC
GACCAACGCCTTGATTGACAAGGATGGATGGCTACATTCTGGAGACATAGCTTACTGGGACGAGGACGAA
CACTTCTTCATCGTTGACCGCCTGAAGTCTCTGATTAAGTACAAAGGCTATCAGGTGGCTCCCGCTGAAT
TGGAATCCATCTTGCTCCAACACCCCAACATCTTCGACGCAGGTGTCGCAGGTCTGCCCGACGATGACGC
CGGTGAACTTCCCGCCGCCGTTGTTGTTTTGGAGCACGGAAAGACGATGACGGAAAAAGAGATCGTGGAT
TACGTCGCCAGTCAAGTAACAACCGCGAAAAAGTTGCGCGGAGGAGTTGTGTTTGTGGACGAAGTACCGA
AAGGTCTTACCGGAAAACTCGACGCAAGAAAAATCAGAGAGATCCTCATAAAGGCCAAGAAGGGCGGAAA
GATCGCCGTGGGTTCGGATTATAAGGACCATGACGGAGACTATAAGGACCATGACCTCGACGCTGCAGCA
GCGGATTATAAGGACGATGACGATAAGTGAGCTTGTCCTGCTTTAATGAGATATGCGAGAAGCCTATGAT
CGCATGATATTTGCTTTCAATTCTGTTGTGCACGTTGTAAAAAACCTGAGCATGTGTAGCTCAGATCCTT
ACCGCCGGTTTCGGTTCATTCTAATGAATATATCACCCGTTACTATCGTATTTTTATGAATAATATTCTC
CGTTCAATTTACTGATTGTACCCTACTACTTATATGTACAATATTAAAATGAAAACAATATATTGTGCTG
AATAGGTTTATAGCGACATCTATGATAGAGCGCCACAATAACAAACAATTGCGTTTTATTATTACAAATC
CAATTTTAAAAAAAGCGGCAGAACCGGTCAAACCTAAAAGACTGATTACATAAATCTTATTCAAATTTCA
AAAGTGCCCCAGGGGCTAGTATCTACGACACACCGAGCGGCGAACTAATAACGCTCACTGAAGGGAACTC
CGGTTCCCCGCCGGCGCGCATGGGTGAGATTCCTTGAAGTTGAGTATTGGCCGTCCGCTCTACCGAAAGT
TACGGGCACCATTCAACCCGGTCCAGCACGGCGGCCGGGTAACCGACTTGCTGCCCCGAGAATTATGCAG
CATTTTTTTGGTGTATGTGGGCCCCAAATGAAGTGCAGGTCAAACCTTGACAGTGACGACAAATCGTTGG
GCGGGTCCAGGGCGAATTTTGCGACAACATGTCGAGGCTCAGCAGGACCGCT
